>Addgene plasmid #182155 | pTol2-eab2-AG | addgene full sequence | sequence record 360421 | Addgene NGS Result
ATCTTGAAGTTCGCCTTGATGCCGTTCTTCTGCTTGTCGGCCATGATATAGACGTTGTGGCTGTTGTAGT
TGTACTCCAGCTTGTGCCCCAGGATGTTGCCGTCCTCCTTGAAGTCGATGCCCTTCAGCTCGATGCGGTT
CACCAGGGTGTCGCCCTCGAACTTCACCTCGGCGCGGGTCTTGTAGTTGCCGTCGTCCTTGAAGAAGATG
GTGCGCTCCTGGACGTACCCTAAGGGTGGGAAAATAGACCAATAGGCAGAGAGAGTCAGTGCCTATCAGA
AACCCAAGAGTCTTCTCTGTCTCCACATGCCCAGTTTCTATTGGTCTCCTTAAACCTGTCTTGTAACCAT
AACTTCGTATAATGTATGCTATACGAAGTTATATAACTTCGTATAAAGTATCCTATACGAAGTTATATAA
CTTCGTATAATGTGTACTATACGAAGTTATGAAGTTCCTATACCTTTTGAAGAATAGGAACTTCGAAGTT
CCTATACTTTCTAGAGAATAGGAACTTCGGTAACTTTAAATAATTGGCATTATTTAAAGTTAAGATCTTT
GATACCAACCATGGTGGCGGATCCACTGTAAAAGAAAGGGAAACTGTTAGAATTGCACTGCTGCCAGGGA
GAGGCGTTTCAGCAAGCATGTGACCATCTGGAGTCAACTTCCTGTTTTGCTCTGCATTCTACAGTCTGAC
CGCTGGTGGGCGCTAGTGACAGCGCGCGCCTCAGATATGCCAGACAAAGGAAGTCCCTCTGCATTCTCTC
ATTATTACCATAAAAGGCAATGGTTTGAGCCGCTTTGCGGCTGCCGGCGGTGTGGCACTCAGCCAGAGTC
GTAGGGCTCAGTAAAAAGGAACAGATTTCGACATTCATCACACCAGGACCACTCCCTAAATTTTACACAA
ATGAAGTTTCACATCCTCTTCCACCCTCGCCTGCGATCAATTACACAACCGCATTTCAACGGGTGTCTGC
CGCCGGGTGTTACTGCGTCACAGATCTGCAGTCAGTCCACGGACTCCTCGTGAGCGGAGACTTCACACTA
AAGCATTTCTGGACGGTCACTCTCAGTCGGTTCAGTTCATAGTCTAGCCTCAAAAATCACCGAGATCCTG
AAAAACTGACGGGCTCTGCTTCGACAGTCACAGCGGCTGAAGTGCAGCCAGAGAACTCCGCAGCCGTTAT
TAAAGTGGACCACACCTCTAAAATTCAAAACTCTTTCATAGCGGATACAATACTTCACTAACGTTAATCT
TCAGCTTCATTAAAGACGGAGGGGGCTGCAGGCTACATTTAAATAGAACACATAACAAAAAGAAAATTAA
CCAAGTTCAAACTAAATGCCAATACCCGTTACTAATAACAAGATCTTCGATCTTATAAAGCACGAATGGG
CCGATGTTAGATTGATGGGGTTTACGTTACATCAGATGAGAGCTGGTTAGCCGGCTAGCTAAAGTAGGTC
ACACCCTGCTGCAGCACTGCCTGCACAAAGAACTTCCCATGCCGGCTATCCATCAAGTGTGCAACATGCT
CACCAGCACCCTCAAAACTGTAGTTAAAAATCACATTTATGGCTGTTGAAGAGAGATTAGCCAGAACACA
ACTTTATATTAAGACTTAACACCCATTTCACACCGGCCCATTCAATGTTCAATGTCGTGCCTACGACTGG
TCACGTTAAATTACCGACATTCTCACCTGCCACATCCACTAACGCTACAAAAAAAGTTAAGATACAGCCA
ATATTTATTAAATGTAACAGATATTATCAAAAGAACCACCATTTATAAATCAAACCTAGTAGATAACTAC
AAAGAGACCGTTATGAACTGTCTAAAGACTTCATCAAATCATATTTATCCATTTACACATTTTACTTAAC
ATTAATAGATAGAAACTATAATTAAACGCTTAAAAACTGCAAAACCAACTCACCTTGGGTTTGGGGGGTT
GTCGACTTAAGAGAATGGGTTACAAGCAGATGATATTCCGCACTAGCTGCGTGTGGAGGAGCTCAAAGTG
AGGCTGAGACGCTGGGCGCGCTCTTTTATATGACGGCACATACCCGGCTCTAGCCATAAAAGGTAAACTT
TCGGAGCTCTGTGCTCTGATTGGTCCAGCGTCACACACCCGGCTGTCGCGTGCACATTGCTACACTTGCT
TCTTGCAACTTGAGAGTGAAAGAAGGGGAAGCTTAACTGGTTAAAGAACAAGGCCTTGGCGATTTCCTAT
AAAACTGGAATTTTTATTTGCAAATTTTAACACAGAATTTTTCGTATTTTTCTGCGACAACGCCAAGACT
CAATTCAACGTTTCAAAAAGTCTGTGCAGAGTTACAAGTGGCAGAATGCGTCATAATGATGGATGCCTCC
ATGATCCTGTGTTGTGTTTTCAATCTAACACAACAGCAGCTCTGTAGGTCATTTACCTCTTGTGTTCACG
AAATACCGTAATACAAACAATGGGGGATCTAATGAGTACTTTTCCATGTATAAAATGGACATTTTTTTTA
TCCAAATTAGGATGACACTACTTGTAGTATGTTGTAGGAGCAACTAGCTGGTCTTAGCTCAGTAGTAATG
CACTTTAAGAAAGTGCTTTAATAACTTTGAATGAATGGGACCTGCATTCCATGCCACATTGCTTCACTAT
TTTTGTGTGTACAAGTTACACAATGATGTATAAAGTGAGTGATAGCAGTTACATTTTTGCAAGTGGGCCT
ACCTCAGGTTTAATGTTCATTAGAAATGTTATATGTCAAGTCTTGGTCTTAAATAGTTAAATTTTCTGTT
CATAATTTCATGTCGTGTCTATGCAGACATAACATTTCTTTTTAAAGAGGTTTATAAGGATAAATCCTAA
GAACATAATTCTCATTAAAAGTAGAAAAAAAAACACTGAAAGTGTTGGTGATCAGCTACAATAAATAATA
TTTTGCACACATTTCAGATGTTACCACACTGAATAACAGATAAAGCTGTGCTTGAGCAGCAGTGATCATG
ATAAACTACATGTGACTTTTTACTGTGTAACTTGGGAGTAATGCACATGGCCTTCAGTGGGAGTTATAAA
CAAAAACAGCTGATTGTGTTAAAAGTGCTTGCTGATACCAAGGACAATGAGGTGATGTGACTTTTATTTT
GTTTTCGGCAAATTCCAAGTATTTTGACAAGACTTTTTACAATTCTGAGCATTTTGCCTCTAAAATATGG
AAGTTTCTCAGAGTAAACGTTGAGTATAGGTAATGCCTAGGCCCTGACTGTGCGCACAGAAATCTGTAGA
TTTCCCCAGATCTTTAGCCCATCATTGAGTTTATTTATTGACTTGTGTATTTGGATTTGCTCTTTAGTGT
TTGGACTCTCAGCAGTAAAAATTAACCCACACTGAACTAAACTGAACTGAACTTAAACTCTTAAAAATGG
ACTGACACAGTTTCAATTTACTATACTAATCTTCTAAGTTAAGCTGCTTTGACACAATCTACATTGTAAA
AGCACTCTAGCTTGCATGCCTGAGAATTTCAGAATGTAATGATACCTTTGTTAGATAAGGCTGTTTACAT
CTGATAGTGGACCTTAAGCCGACACTTAAATGATAAAAACGGCAAAGAATTGCAAGTTTGATTTGCATTG
GAAAGGGTCGCTGGCTTTTGTGTTACACGCCCCTTATTTGTGCTTGATTAGATGATCCCCCTGCTCGAGG
GCCCATCTGGCCTGTGTTTCAGACACCAGGGAGTCTCTGCTCACGTTTCCTGCTATTTGCAGCCTCTCTA
TCAAGACTAATACACCTCTTCCCGCATCGGCTGCCTGTGAGAGGCTTTTCAGCACTGCAGGATTGCTTTT
CAGCCCCAAAAGAGCTAGGCTTGACACTAACAATTTTGAGAATCAGCTTCTACTGAAGTTAAATCTGAGG
TTTTACAACTTTGAGTAGCGTGTACTGGCATTAGATTGTCTGTCTTATAGTTTGATAATTAAATACAAAC
AGTTCTAAAGCAGGATAAAACCTTGTATGCATTTCATTTAATGTTTTTTGAGATTAAAAGCTTAAACAAG
AATCTCTAGTTTTCTTTCTTGCTTTTACTTTTACTTCCTTAATACTCAAGTACAATTTTAATGGAGTACT
TTTTTACTTTTACTCAAGTAAGATTCTAGCCAGATACTTTTACTTTTAATTGAGTAAAATTTTCCCTAAG
TACTTGTACTTTCACTTGAGTAAAATTTTTGAGTACTTTTTACACCTCTGTCAAGAACTCCTGGACAAAC
CTCTGACCTGTGTGGAACAGAGTGGATATGGGTGTCTGAACAGATATTCACGTCTTTTGCAGATCAGAGG
GCATTTCTGGTGTTGTGCAATGACCTGGGTCCAACAGGTAGGCGTACTCGTATCCAAGAGCATTGTTGGA
CAGGAGGTAGTCTCCATTCCTATAAAGAGGAAGGAATGGCACCATGTAGTAGCCGTCATTGTGGCCAATT
GGTGCATTGGTACGTGGGTAGATGGACCGGGGAGGCTGATGAGTTCTTAGCCAGC
[32 nt withheld, positions 4536-4567]
CCTTTGACGTTGGAGTCCACGTTCTTT
[37 nt withheld, positions 4595-4631]
ACCCTATCTCGGTCTATTCTTTTGATTTATAAGGGATTTTGCCGATTTCGGCCTATTGGTTAAAAAATGA
GCTGATTTAACAAAAATTTAACGCGAATTTTAACAAAATATTAACGCTTACAATTTAGGTGGCACTTTTC
GGGGAAATGTGCGCGGAACCCCTATTTGTTTATTTTTCTAAATACATTCAAATATGTATCCGCTCATGAG
ACAATAACCCTGATAAATGCTTCAATAATATTGAAAAAGGAAGAGTATGAGTATTCAACATTTCCGTGTC
GCCCTTATTCCCTTTTTTGCGGCATTTTGCCTTCCTGTTTTTGCTCACCCAGAAACGCTGGTGAAAGTAA
AAGATGCTGAAGATCAGTTGGGTGCACGAGTGGGTTACATCGAACTGGATCTCAACAGCGGTAAGATCCT
TGAGAGTTTTCGCCCCGAAGAACGTTTTCCAATGATGAGCACTTTTAAAGTTCTGCTATGTGGCGCGGTA
TTATCCCGTATTGACGCCGGGCAAGAGCAACTCGGTCGCCGCATACACTATTCTCAGAATGACTTGGTTG
AGTACTCACCAGTCACAGAAAAGCATCTTACGGATGGCATGACAGTAAGAGAATTATGCAGTGCTGCCAT
AACCATGAGTGATAACACTGCGGCCAACTTACTTCTGACAACGATCGGAGGACCGAAGGAGCTAACCGCT
TTTTTGCACAACATGGGGGATCATGTAACTCGCCTTGATCGTTGGGAACCGGAGCTGAATGAAGCCATAC
CAAACGACGAGCGTGACACCACGATGCCTGTAGCAATGGCAACAACGTTGCGCAAACTATTAACTGGCGA
ACTACTTACTCTAGCTTCCCGGCAACAATTAATAGACTGGATGGAGGCGGATAAAGTTGCAGGACCACTT
CTGCGCTCGGCCCTTCCGGCTGGCTGGTTTATTGCTGATAAATCTGGAGCCGGTGAGCGTGGGTCTCGCG
GTATCATTGCAGCACTGGGGCCAGATGGTAAGCCCTCCCGTATCGTAGTTATCTACACGACGGGGAGTCA
GGCAACTATGGATGAACGAAATAGACAGATCGCTGAGATAGGTGCCTCACTGATTAAGCATTGGTAACTG
TCAGACCAAGTTTACTCATATATACTTTAGATTGATTTAAAACTTCATTTTTAATTTAAAAGGATCTAGG
TGAAGATCCTTTTTGATAATCTCATGACCAAAATGCCTTAACGTGAGTTTTCGTTCCACTGAGCGTCAGA
CCCCGTAGAAAAGATCAAAGGATCTTCTTGAGATCCTTTTTTTCTGCGCGTAATCTGCTGCTTGCAAACA
AAAAAACCACCGCTACCAGCGGTGGTTTGTTTGCCGGATCAAGAGCTACCAACTCTTTTTCCGAAGGTAA
CTGGCTTCAGCAGAGCGCAGATACCAAATACTGTTCTTCTAGTGTAGCCGTAGTTAGGCCACCACTTCAA
GAACTCTGTAGCACCGCCTACATACCTCGCTCTGCTAATCCTGTTACCAGTGGCTGCTGCCAGTGGCGAT
AAGTCGTGTCTTACCGGGTTGGACTCAAGACGATAGTTACCGGATAAGGCGCAGCGGTCGGGCTGAACGG
GGGGTTCGTGCACACAGCCCAGCTTGGAGCGAACGACCTACACCGAACTGAGATACCTACAGCGTGAGCT
ATGAGAAAGCGCCACGCTTCCCGAAGGGAGAAAGGCGGACAGGTATCCGGTAAGCGGCAGGGTCGGAACA
GGAGAGCGCACGAGGGAGCTTCCAGGGGGAAACGCCTGGTATCTTTATAGTCCTGTCGGGTTTCGCCACC
TCTGACTTGAGCGTCGATTTTTGTGATGCTCGTCAGGGGGGCGGAGCCTATGGAAAAACGCCAGCAACGC
GGCCTTTTTACGGTTCCTGGCCTTTTGCTGGCCTTTTGCTCACATGTTCTTTCCTGCGTTATCCCCTGAT
TCTGTGGATAACCGTATTACCGCCTTTGAGTGAGCTGATACCGCTCGCCGCAGCCGAACGACCGAGCGCA
GCGAGTCAGTGAGCGAGGAAGCGGAAGAGCGCCCAATACGCAAACCGCCTCTCCCCGCGCGTTGGCCGAT
TCATTAATGCAGCTGGCACGACAGGTTTCCCGACTGGAAAGCGGGCAGTGAGCGCAACGCAATTAATGTG
AGTTAGCTCACTCATTAGGCACCCCAGGCTTTACACTTTATGCTTCCGGCTCGTATGTTGTGTGGAATTG
TGAGCGGATAACAATTTCACACAGGAAACAGCTATGACCATGATTACGCCAAGCGCGCAATTAACCCTCA
CTAAAGGGAACAAAAGCTGGAGCTCCACCGCGGTGGCGGCCGCTCTAGAACTAGTGGATCTGCTGGGCTT
GCTGAAGGTAGGGGGTCAAGAACCAGAGGTGTAAAGTACTTGAGTAATTTTACTTGATTACTGTACTTAA
GTATTATTTTTGGGGATTTTTACTTTACTTGAGTACAATTAAAAATCAATACTTTTACTTTTACTTAATT
ACATTTTTTTAGAAAAAAAAGTACTTTTTACTCCTTACAATTTTATTTACAGTCAAAAAGTACTTATTTT
TTGGAGATCACTTCATTCTATTTTCCCTTGCTATTACCAAACCAATTGAATTGCGCTGATGCCCAGTTTA
ATTTAAATGTTATTTATTCTGCCTATGAAAATCGTTTTCACATTATATGAAATTGGTCAGACATGTTCAT
TGGTCCTTTGGAAGTGACGTCATGTCACATCTATTACCACAATGCACAGCACCTTGACCTGGAAATTAGG
GAAATTATAACAGTCAATCAGTGGAAGAAAATGGAGGAAGTATGTGATTCATCAGCAGCTGCGAGCAGCA
CAGTCCAAAATCAGCCACAGGATCAAGAGCACCCGTGGCCGTATCTTCGCAGATCTGATCTAGAGGATCA
TAATCAGCCATACCACATTTGTAGAGGTTTTACTTGCTTTAAAAAACCTCCCACACCTCCCCCTGAACCT
GAAACATAAAATGAATGCAATTGTTGTTGTTAACTTGTTTATTGCAGCTTATAATGGTTACAAATAAAGC
AATAGCATCACAAATTTCACAAATAAAGCATTTTTTTCACTGCATTCTAGTTGTGGTTTGTCCAAACTCA
TCAATGTATCTTATCATGTCGATATCAAGTATACTTACATATGTTACTTGTAAAGCTCGTCCATGCCGAG
AGTGATCCCGGCGGCGGTCACGAACTCCAGCAGGACCATGTGATCGCGCTTCTCGTTGGGGTCTTTGCTC
AGGGCGGACTGGGTGCTCAGGTAGTGGTTGTCGGGCAGCAGCACGGGGCCGTCGCCGATGGGGGTGTTCT
GCTGGTAGTGGTCGGCGAGCTGCACGCCGCCGTCCTCGATGTTGTGGCGG
Features (pLannotate 1.2.2; 20 found; start..end, strand, type, name):
    269..348     -  intron         chimeric intron (fragment): chimera between introns from human β-globin and immunoglobulin heavy chain genes
    349..382     -  protein_bind   loxP: Cre-mediated recombination occurs in the 8-bp core sequence (GCATACAT). Cre recombinase
    383..416     -  protein_bind   lox2272: Cre-mediated recombination occurs in the 8-bp core sequence (GGATACTT). lox2272 sites are compatible with each other, but incompatible with loxP or loxN sites (Lee and Saito, 1988). Cre recombinase
    417..450     -  protein_bind   lox5171: Cre-mediated recombination occurs in the 8-bp core sequence (GTACACAT). lox5171 sites are compatible with each other, but incompatible with loxP or loxN sites (Lee and Saito, 1988). Cre recombinase
    485..518     -  protein_bind   FRT (minimal): supports FLP-mediated excision but not integration (Turan and Bode, 2011) FLP recombinase from the Saccharomyces cerevisiae 2μ plasmid
   2083..2107    -  promoter       chicken β-actin promoter (fragment): contains a 21-bp deletion relative to the standard chicken β-actin promoter
   4249..4536    -  CDS            tyr (fragment) (sequence partly withheld): TYRO_ORYLA - Also known as tyro. Experimental evidence at transcript level: Swiss-Prot protein existence level 2. This is a copper-containing oxidase that functions in the formation of pigments such as melanins and other polyphenolic compounds. From Oryzias latipes (Japanese rice fish) (Japanese killifish).
   4536..4757    +  rep_origin     M13 ori (fragment) (sequence partly withheld): M13 bacteriophage origin of replication; arrow indicates direction of (+) strand synthesis
   4783..4887    +  promoter       AmpR promoter: bla
   4888..5748    +  CDS            AmpR: β-lactamase; bla; confers resistance to ampicillin, carbenicillin, and related antibiotics
   5919..6507    +  rep_origin     ori: high-copy-number ColE1/pMB1/pBR322/pUC origin of replication
   6690..6782    +  CDS            lacI (fragment): lac repressor; lacI; The lac repressor binds to the lac operator to inhibit transcription in E. coli. This inhibition can be relieved by adding lactose or isopropyl-β-D-thiogalactopyranoside (IPTG).
   6795..6816    +  protein_bind   CAP binding site: CAP binding activates transcription in the presence of cAMP. E. coli catabolite activator protein
   6831..6861    +  promoter       lac promoter: promoter for the E. coli lac operon
   6869..6885    +  protein_bind   lac operator: The lac repressor binds to the lac operator to inhibit transcription in E. coli. This inhibition can be relieved by adding lactose or isopropyl-β-D-thiogalactopyranoside (IPTG). lac repressor encoded by lacI
   6930..6948    +  promoter       T3 promoter: promoter for bacteriophage T3 RNA polymerase
   6961..7001    +  misc_feature   MCS (fragment): pBluescript multiple cloning site
   7567..7650    +  CDS            large T antigen (fragment): large T antigen from SV40 (simian virus 40)
   7673..7794    +  polyA_signal   SV40 poly(A) signal: SV40 polyadenylation signal
   7828..236     -  CDS            SGFP2(206A) (fragment) (across the origin): SGFP2(206A) is a basic (constitutively fluorescent) green fluorescent protein published in 2007, derived from Aequorea victoria. It has moderate acid sensitivity.
