[The description below was written by a language model from this plasmid's Addgene catalogue record and pLannotate feature annotations shown in this document.]
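Description:
pTol2-eab2-AG is a zebrafish expression and transgenesis plasmid built on the pTol2-eab2 backbone. By its name it is a Tol2 transposon-type vector for genomic integration, although the feature table does not annotate Tol2 arms as such; a fragment matching medaka tyrosinase may reflect Tol2-flanking sequence. It is maintained in E. coli as a high-copy plasmid through a ColE1/pUC-type origin and selected with ampicillin via the β-lactamase gene. pBluescript-derived remnants are also present, including a partial M13/f1 origin, lac promoter/operator elements, a T3 promoter and an MCS fragment.

The payload is the synthetic chimeric "AG" cassette, cloned between BamHI and NdeI under the eab2 promoter. The table does not annotate this promoter by name, showing only a short chicken β-actin promoter fragment in the region upstream of the cassette. AG consists of the N-terminal portion of mApple and the C-terminal portion of eGFP separated by an intron. The annotation detects the GFP-derived fragment and part of a chimeric β-globin/immunoglobulin intron, next to a cluster of recombinase targets: loxP, lox2272, lox5171 and a minimal FRT site. The mApple portion is not annotated. In the MADM design named in the associated publication, such a split-marker cassette yields no functional fluorescent protein by itself. Recombinase-mediated interchromosomal recombination at the intronic sites with a reciprocal cassette reconstitutes intact red and green markers, allowing sibling cells to be labelled differentially for single-cell knockout and dual-lineage tracing. An SV40 poly(A) signal is also present.

The sequenced record (8,041 nt) is longer than the catalogued total size of 7,362 bp, a discrepancy the record does not explain.
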