Addgene plasmid #182155: pTol2-eab2-AG
Purpose: Expression of chimeric AG (N-mApple-intron-C-eGFP)
Depositing lab: Hui Zong. Publication: zMADM (zebrafish mosaic analysis with double markers) for single-cell gene knockout and dual-lineage tracing. Xu B, Kucenas S, Zong H. Proc Natl Acad Sci U S A. 2022 Mar 1;119(9). pii: 2122529119. doi: 10.1073/pnas.2122529119. PubMed 35197298.
Backbone
  Vector backbone: pTol2-eab2
  Backbone size w/o insert (bp): 6567
  Total vector size (bp): 7362
  Vector type: Zebrafish Expression
Growth in bacteria
  Bacterial resistance: Ampicillin, 100 μg/mL
  Growth temperature: 37°C
  Growth strain: DH5alpha
  Copy number: High Copy
Gene/Insert
  Gene/Insert name: AG (alt name: N-mApple-intron-C-eGFP)
  Species: Synthetic
  Insert size (bp): 795
  Promoter: eab2
  Cloning method: Restriction Enzyme; 5′ cloning site BamHI (not destroyed); 3′ cloning site NdeI (not destroyed)
  Sequencing primers: 5′ GCAGAGCAAAACAGGAAGTTGACTC; 3′ GCATCACAAATTTCACAAATAAAGC
Terms and licenses: Academic/Nonprofit Terms; Industry Terms: Not Available to Industry
How to cite: pTol2-eab2-AG was a gift from Hui Zong (Addgene plasmid # 182155 ; http://n2t.net/addgene:182155 ; RRID:Addgene_182155)
